Addgene plasmid #31233: pXeX-SHH
Depositing lab: Cliff Ragsdale. Depositing organization: University of Chicago. Publication: Sonic hedgehog control of size and shape in midbrain pattern formation. Agarwala S, Sanders TA, Ragsdale CW. Science. 2001 Mar 16. 291(5511):2147-50. 10.1126/science.1058624 PubMed 11251119.
Backbone
  Vector backbone: pXeX
  Backbone manufacturer: A. D. Johnson, P. A. Krieg, Dev. Genet. 17, 280 (1995)
  Vector type: Xenopus expression vector
Growth in bacteria
  Bacterial resistance: Ampicillin, 100 μg/mL
  Growth temperature: 37°C
  Growth strain: DH5alpha
  Copy number: High Copy
Gene/Insert
  Gene/Insert name: SHH
  Species: G. gallus (chicken)
  Mutation: starts at aa4
  Entrez Gene: SHH (a.k.a. ShhNC)
  Cloning method: Restriction Enzyme
  Sequencing primers: 5′ EF1a-Fwd
Terms and licenses: Academic/Nonprofit Terms; Industry Terms: Not Available to Industry
How to cite: pXeX-SHH was a gift from Cliff Ragsdale (Addgene plasmid # 31233 ; http://n2t.net/addgene:31233 ; RRID:Addgene_31233)
