[The description below was written by a language model from this plasmid's Addgene catalogue record.]
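Description:
pXeX-SHH is an expression plasmid built on the pXeX backbone, which the record catalogues as a Xenopus expression vector. It is propagated in E. coli as a high-copy plasmid under ampicillin selection. The record gives no feature table, so the origin of replication, the polyadenylation signal and other backbone elements are not listed. The promoter is not stated explicitly either. However, the recommended 5′ sequencing primer is an EF1a forward primer, which suggests that the insert lies downstream of an EF1α-type promoter, a strong and broadly active driver of transcription in vertebrate cells.

The insert is chicken (Gallus gallus) Sonic hedgehog (SHH), introduced by restriction enzyme cloning. The record notes that the coding sequence "starts at aa4", meaning the cloned fragment begins at the fourth codon of the native protein. How translation initiates in this arrangement is not described, and no epitope tags, reporters or fusion partners are listed. SHH is a secreted signalling protein that acts as a morphogen in ventral neural tube patterning and in many other developmental contexts.

The associated publication concerns Sonic hedgehog control of size and shape during midbrain pattern formation. This indicates that the construct was used to misexpress SHH ectopically in embryonic neural tissue and to assess the effects on regional patterning. The record does not state the delivery method. The plasmid is useful as a gain-of-function tool for Hedgehog signalling in vertebrate embryo experiments where strong constitutive expression of the ligand is wanted.
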