>Addgene plasmid #31233 | pXeX-SHH | addgene partial sequence | sequence record 36770 | xEF1a-F 5'-TTCACTCAACAGCTGCATCC
TGTAGTATACAAGACGCTTACAGGCTGAATGTTCTGTCAAGACCCCGCCTCTAGCACTTTGGGAATTCTG
GACTTGATGATGTCATGGTTAATCCCCGCCCAGTAGAGGCGGCTATATAAAGGGTGGTTAAGGCCCGGTT
CGCTCTCTTCCTCACCGGGTCTGCGGCGAGTTCTAGCTGAAGCTTCCTGCAGGTCGACTCTAGAGGATCC
CCGGGTACCGAGCTCGAATTAATTCATCGATTCTAGACCACTGTGGCCAGGCGGTAGCTGGGACGTGCAG
CCGACCACCATGCTGCTGTTGACAAGAATTCTCTTGGTGGGCTTCATCTGCGCTCTTTTAGTCTCCTCTG
GGCTGACTTGTGGACCAGGCAGGGGCATTGGAAAAAGGAGGCACCCCAAAAAGCTGACCCCGTTAGCCTA
TAAGCAGTTTATTCCCAATGTGGCAGAGAAGACCCTAGGGGCCAGTGGAAGATATGAAGGGAAGATCACA
AGAAACTCCGAGAGATTTAAAGAACTAACCCCAAATTACAACCCTGACATTATTTTTAAGGATGAAGAGA
ACACGGGAGCTGACAGACTGATGACTCAGCGCTGCAAGGACAAGCTGAATGCCCTGGCGATCTCGGTGAT
GAACCAGTGGCCCGGGGTGAAGCTGCGGGTGACCGAGGGCTGGGACGAGGATGGCCATCACTCCGAGGAA
TCGCTGCACTACGAGGGTCGCGCCGTGGACATCACCACGTCGGATCGGGACCGCAGCAAGTACGGAATGC
TGGCCCGCCTCGCCGTCGAGGCCGGCTTCGACTGGGTCTACTACGAGTCC
